Addgene plasmid #178794: pCAG-postASAP-p2a-ChrimsonR
Purpose: Expresses voltage sensor targeted to dendrites and spines along with ChrimsonR
Depositing lab: Rafael Yuste. Depositing organization: Columbia University. Publication: Voltage compartmentalization in dendritic spines in vivo. Cornejo VH, Ofer N, Yuste R. Science. 2022 Jan 7;375(6576):82-86. doi: 10.1126/science.abg0501. Epub 2021 Nov 11. PubMed 34762487.
Backbone
  Vector backbone: pCAG
  Backbone size w/o insert (bp): 6097
  Total vector size (bp): 9502
  Vector type: Mammalian Expression
Growth in bacteria
  Bacterial resistance: Ampicillin, 100 μg/mL
  Growth temperature: 37°C
  Growth strain: DH5alpha
  Copy number: Unknown
Gene/Insert
  Gene/Insert name: FingR.PSD95, ASAP2f and ChrimsonR (alt name: accelerated sensor of action potentials 2f)
  Species: Synthetic
  Insert size (bp): 4076
  Mutation: mutations in amino acids L146G, S147T N149R, S150G, H151D, T399R of ASAP2f
  Promoter: CAG
  Tag / fusion protein: mRuby2
  Cloning method: Gibson Cloning
  Sequencing primers: 5′ cttgaagtggtaaccggctccggagcc; 3′ taccaagctttcattacttgtacagctcg
Terms and licenses: Academic/Nonprofit Terms; Industry Terms: Not Available to Industry
How to cite: pCAG-postASAP-p2a-ChrimsonR was a gift from Rafael Yuste (Addgene plasmid # 178794 ; http://n2t.net/addgene:178794 ; RRID:Addgene_178794)
