[The description below was written by a language model from this plasmid's Addgene catalogue record and pLannotate feature annotations shown in this document.]
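Description:
pCAG-postASAP-p2a-ChrimsonR is a mammalian expression plasmid built on a pCAG backbone. It co-expresses a postsynaptically targeted genetically encoded voltage indicator with a red-light-activated opsin. It is maintained in E. coli through a high-copy ColE1/pUC-type origin with ampicillin resistance (AmpR), and it also carries an f1 origin. The annotated sequence additionally shows an SV40 promoter driving a puromycin resistance gene, followed by a residual ble fragment and an SV40 polyadenylation signal. This cassette could allow selection of transfected mammalian cells, although the catalogue entry does not mention it.

Transcription is driven by the CAG promoter (CMV enhancer, chicken β-actin promoter and chimeric intron) and terminated by a bGH poly(A) signal. The synthetic insert begins with FingR.PSD95, a fibronectin-scaffold intrabody that binds PSD-95, which the annotation tool picks up as a fibronectin fragment. This is joined to an ASAP2f voltage sensor carrying the substitutions L146G, S147T, N149R, S150G, H151D and T399R, and the sensor's GFP-derived reporter domain is annotated as cEGFP. The FingR moiety is what directs the sensor to dendrites and spines. A P2A peptide then causes ribosomal skipping, so that ChrimsonR, the K176R channelrhodopsin variant with faster closing kinetics, is produced as a separate polypeptide fused to mRuby2 for red fluorescent identification.

According to the record, the construct is meant to express the dendrite- and spine-targeted voltage sensor together with ChrimsonR. This pairs optical voltage readout with optogenetic depolarisation in the same neuron. The available sequence is flagged as a partial NGS result and is slightly shorter than the stated total vector size.
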