Features (pLannotate 1.2.2; 24 found; start..end, strand, type, name):
    122..1138    +  intron         chimeric intron: chimera between introns from chicken β-actin and rabbit β-globin
   1142..1276    +  CDS            HBB: HBB_COLGU - Experimental evidence at transcript level: Swiss-Prot protein existence level 2. Involved in oxygen transport from the lung to the various peripheral tissues. From Colobus guereza (Mantled guereza) (Eastern black-and-white colobus monkey).
   1293..1559    +  CDS            FINC_PLEWA (fragment): Experimental evidence at transcript level: Swiss-Prot protein existence level 2. Fibronectins bind cell surfaces and various compounds including collagen, fibrin, heparin, DNA, and actin. Fibronectins are involved in cell adhesion, cell motility, opsonization, wound healing, and maintenance of cell shape. May be involved in osteoblast compaction (By similarity). From Pleurodeles waltl (Iberian ribbed newt).
   2028..2747    +  CDS            cEGFP: cEGFP is a basic (constitutively fluorescent) green fluorescent protein published in 2008, derived from Aequorea victoria.
   2865..2920    +  CDS            P2A (fragment): 2A peptide from porcine teschovirus-1 polyprotein Eukaryotic ribosomes fail to insert a peptide bond between the Gly and Pro residues, yielding separate polypeptides.
   2928..3974    +  CDS            ChrimsonR: red light-drivable channelrhodopsin from Chlamydomonas noctigama (Klapoetke et al., 2014) K176R mutant with accelerated closing kinetics
   3987..4697    +  CDS            mRuby2: mRuby2 is a basic (constitutively fluorescent) red fluorescent protein published in 2012, derived from Entacmaea quadricolor. It has moderate acid sensitivity.
   4821..5045    +  polyA_signal   bGH poly(A) signal: bovine growth hormone polyadenylation signal
   5049..5070    +  promoter       SV40 promoter (fragment): SV40 enhancer and early promoter
   5091..5519    +  rep_origin     f1 ori (sequence partly withheld): f1 bacteriophage origin of replication; arrow indicates direction of (+) strand synthesis
   5533..5862    +  promoter       SV40 promoter: SV40 enhancer and early promoter
   5873..6472    +  CDS            PuroR: puromycin N-acetyltransferase; pac from Streptomyces alboniger; confers resistance to puromycin
   6479..6637    +  CDS            ble (fragment): BLE_KLEPN - Experimental evidence at protein level: Swiss-Prot protein existence level 1. Binding protein with a strong affinity to the bleomycin family of antibiotics. Binds to CL990; an antimitotic-antibiotic compound. From Klebsiella pneumoniae.
   6632..6753    +  polyA_signal   SV40 poly(A) signal: SV40 polyadenylation signal
   6826..6842    -  protein_bind   lac operator: The lac repressor binds to the lac operator to inhibit transcription in E. coli. This inhibition can be relieved by adding lactose or isopropyl-β-D-thiogalactopyranoside (IPTG). lac repressor encoded by lacI
   6850..6880    -  promoter       lac promoter: promoter for the E. coli lac operon
   6895..6916    -  protein_bind   CAP binding site: CAP binding activates transcription in the presence of cAMP. E. coli catabolite activator protein
   6929..7021    -  CDS            lacI (fragment): lac repressor; lacI; The lac repressor binds to the lac operator to inhibit transcription in E. coli. This inhibition can be relieved by adding lactose or isopropyl-β-D-thiogalactopyranoside (IPTG).
   7204..7792    -  rep_origin     ori: high-copy-number ColE1/pMB1/pBR322/pUC origin of replication
   7963..8823    -  CDS            AmpR: β-lactamase; bla; confers resistance to ampicillin, carbenicillin, and related antibiotics
   8824..8928    -  promoter       AmpR promoter: bla
   8960..9339    +  enhancer       CMV enhancer: human cytomegalovirus immediate early enhancer
   9341..9457    +  promoter       chicken β-actin promoter (fragment): contains a 21-bp deletion relative to the standard chicken β-actin promoter
   9452..121     +  promoter       chicken β-actin promoter (fragment) (across the origin): No description available
>Addgene plasmid #178794 | pCAG-postASAP-p2a-ChrimsonR | addgene full sequence | sequence record 350048 | Addgene Partial NGS Result
GGGCGGGGCGAGGCGGAGAGGTGCGGCGGCAGCCAATCAGAGCGGCGCGCTCCGAAAGTTTCCTTTTATG
GCGAGGCGGCGGCGGCGGCGGCCCTATAAAAAGCGAAGCGCGCGGCGGGCGGGAGTCGCTGCGCGCTGCC
TTCGCCCCGTGCCCCGCTCCGCCGCCGCCTCGCGCCGCCCGCCCCGGCTCTGACTGACCGCGTTACTCCC
ACAGGTGAGCGGGCGGGACGGCCCTTCTCCTCCGGGCTGTAATTAGCGCTTGGTTTAATGACGGCTTGTT
TCTTTTCTGTGGCTGCGTGAAAGCCTTGAGGGGCTCCGGGAGGGCCCTTTGTGCGGGGGGAGCGGCTCGG
GGGGTGCGTGCGTGTGTGTGTGCGTGGGGAGCGCCGCGTGCGGCTCCGCGCTGCCCGGCGGCTGTGAGCG
CTGCGGGCGCGGCGCGGGGCTTTGTGCGCTCCGCAGTGTGCGCGAGGGGAGCGCGGCCGGGGGCGGTGCC
CCGCGGTGCGGGGGGGGCTGCGAGGGGAACAAAGGCTGCGTGCGGGGTGTGTGCGTGGGGGGGTGAGCAG
GGGGTGTGGGCGCGTCGGTCGGGCTGCAACCCCCCCTGCACCCCCCTCCCCGAGTTGCTGAGCACGGCCC
GGCTTCGGGTGCGGGGCTCCGTACGGGGCGTGGCGCGGGGCTCGCCGTGCCGGGCGGGGGGTGGCGGCAG
GTGGGGGTGCCGGGCGGGGCGGGGCCGCCTCGGGCCGGGGAGGGCTCGGGGGAGGGGCGCGGTGGCCCCT
GGAGCGCCGGCGGCTGTCGAGGCGCGGCGAGCCGCAGCCATTGCCTTTTATGGTAATCGTGCGAGAGGGC
GCAGGGACTTCCTTTGTCCCAAATCTGTGCGGAGCCGAAATCTGGGAGGCGCCGCCGCACCCCCTCTAGC
GGGCGCGGGGCGAAGCGGTGCGGCGCCGGCAGGAAGGAAATGGGCGGGGAGGGCCTTCGTGCGTCGCCGC
GCCGCCGTCCCCTTCTCCCTCTCCAGCCTCGGGGCTGTCCGCGGGGGGACGGCTGCCTTCGGGGGGGACG
GGGCAGGGCGGGGTTCGGCTTCTGGCGTGTGACCGGCGGCTCTAGAGCCTCTGCTAACCATGTTCATGCC
TTCTTCTTTTTCCTACAGCTCCTGGGCAACGTGCTGGTTATTGTGCTGTCTCATCATTTTGGCAAAGAAT
TCCTCGAGGAATTCACTCCTCAGGTGCAGGCTGCCTATCAGAAGGTGGTGGCTGGTGTGGCCAATGCCCT
GGCTCACAAATACCACTGAGATCCCCGGGATTACAATGCTCGAAGTCAAGGAAGCATCACCAACCAGCAT
CCAGATCAGCTGGGTGCTCCACTTGCGCCACGTTCGCTACTACCGCATCACCTACGGTGAAACTGGTGGC
AATAGCCCTGTCCAGGAATTCACCGTGCCTGGCAGCAAGTCCACTGCTACCATCAGCGGCCTGAAACCTG
GTGTCGACTATACCATCACGGTGTACGCCGTCACGATCTTCAGCGCCTACCGCTCCGCCTGGCCGCCGAT
CTCCATCAACTACCGCACCGGAACCCTAGCCGCCACCATGGAGACGACTGTGAGGTATGAACAGGGGTCA
GAGCTCACTAAAACTTCGAGCTCTCCAACAGCAGATGAGCCCACGATAAAGATTGATGATGGTCGTGATG
AGGGTAATGAACAAGACAGCTGTTCCAATACCATTAGGAGAAAAATTTCCCCGTTTGTGATGTCATTTGG
ATTCAGAGTATTTGGAGTTGTGCTTATCATTGTAGACATCATAGTGGTGATTGTGGATCTGGCCATCAGT
GAGAAGAAAAGAGGCATTAGAGAGATTCTTGAAGGTGTTTCCCTGGCTATAGCACTCTTCTTCCTTGTTG
ATGTTCTCATGAGAGTGTTTGTTGAAGGCTTCAAGAACTATTTCCGGTCCAAACTGAATACTTTGGATGC
AGTCATAGTAGTGGGCACTCTGCTAATTAATATGACCTACTCCTTCTCTGACGGTACCTTTAGGGGCGAT
AACGTGTATATTACCGCGGATAAACAGAAAAACGGCATTAAAGCGAACTTTACCGTGCGCCATAACGTGG
AAGATGGCAGCGTGCAGCTGGCGGATCATTATCAGCAGAACACCCCGATTGGCGATGGCCCGGTGCTGCT
GCCGGATAACCATTATCTGAGCACCCAGACCGTGCTGAGCAAAGATCCGAACGAAAAACGCGATCACATG
GTGCTGCTGGAATTTGTGACCGCAGCGGGCATTACACACGGCATGGATGAACTGTATGGCGGCACCGGCG
GCAGCGCGAGCCAGGGCGAAGAACTGTTTACCGGCGTGGTGCCGATTCTGGTGGAACTGGATGGCGATGT
GAACGGCCATAAATTTAGCGTGCGCGGCGAAGGCGAAGGCGATGCGACCATTGGCAAACTGACCCTGAAA
TTTATTTGCACCACCGGCAAACTACCGGTGCCGTGGCCGACCCTGGTGACCACCTTAACCTATGGCGTGC
AGTGCTTTAGCCGCTATCCGGATCATATGAAACGCCATGATTTTTTTAAAAGCGCGATGCCGGAAGGCTA
TGTGCAGGAACGCACCATTAGCTTTAAAGATGATGGCAAATATAAAACCCGCGCGGTGGTGAAATTTGAA
GGCGATACCCTGGTGAACCGCATTGAACTGAAAGGCACCGATTTTAAAGAAGATGGCAACATTCTGGGGC
ATAAACTGGAATATAACACAGATCAGATGCCGCAGATGGTTCGTCTTCTTCGAGTTCTGAGAATTGTTAT
CTTAATAAGAATATTTCGCCTGGCTTCACAGAAGAAACAACTTGAAGTGGTAACCGGCTCCGGAGCCACG
AACTTCTCTCTGTTAAAGCAAGCAGGAGACGTGGAAGAAAACCCCGGTCCCGTCGACGCTGAGCTGATCA
GCAGCGCCACCAGATCTCTGTTTGCCGCCGGAGGCATCAACCCTTGGCCTAACCCCTACCACCACGAGGA
CATGGGCTGTGGAGGAATGACACCTACAGGCGAGTGCTTCAGCACCGAGTGGTGGTGTGACCCTTCTTAC
GGACTGAGCGACGCCGGATACGGATATTGCTTCGTGGAGGCCACAGGCGGCTACCTGGTCGTGGGAGTGG
AGAAGAAGCAGGCTTGGCTGCACAGCAGAGGCACACCAGGAGAAAAGATCGGCGCCCAGGTCTGCCAGTG
GATTGCTTTCAGCATCGCCATCGCCCTGCTGACATTCTACGGCTTCAGCGCCTGGAAGGCCACTTGCGGT
TGGGAGGAGGTCTACGTCTGTTGCGTCGAGGTGCTGTTCGTGACCCTGGAGATCTTCAAGGAGTTCAGCA
GCCCCGCCACAGTGTACCTGTCTACCGGCAACCACGCCTATTGCCTGCGCTACTTCGAGTGGCTGCTGTC
TTGCCCCGTGATCCTGATCAGACTGAGCAACCTGAGCGGCCTGAAGAACGACTACAGCAAGCGGACCATG
GGCCTGATCGTGTCTTGCGTGGGAATGATCGTGTTCGGCATGGCCGCAGGACTGGCTACCGATTGGCTCA
AGTGGCTGCTGTATATCGTGTCTTGCATCTACGGCGGCTACATGTACTTCCAGGCCGCCAAGTGCTACGT
GGAAGCCAACCACAGCGTGCCTAAAGGCCATTGCCGCATGGTCGTGAAGCTGATGGCCTACGCTTACTTC
GCCTCTTGGGGCAGCTACCCAATCCTCTGGGCAGTGGGACCAGAAGGACTGCTGAAGCTGAGCCCTTACG
CCAACAGCATCGGCCACAGCATCTGCGACATCATCGCCAAGGAGTTTTGGACCTTCCTGGCCCACCACCT
GAGGATCAAGATCCACGAGCACATCCTGATCCACGGCGACATCCGGAAGACCACCAAGATGGAGATCGGA
GGCGAGGAGGTGGAAGTGGAAGAGTTCGTGGAGGAGGAGGACGAGGACACAGTGGCGGCACCGGTAATGG
TGTCTAAGGGCGAAGAGCTGATCAAGGAAAATATGCGTATGAAGGTGGTCATGGAAGGTTCGGTCAACGG
CCACCAATTCAAATGCACAGGTGAAGGAGAAGGCAATCCGTACATGGGAACTCAAACCATGAGGATCAAA
GTCATCGAGGGAGGACCCCTGCCATTTGCCTTTGACATTCTTGCCACGTCGTTCATGTATGGCAGCCGTA
CTTTTATCAAGTACCCGAAAGGCATTCCTGATTTCTTTAAACAGTCCTTTCCTGAGGGTTTTACTTGGGA
AAGAGTTACGAGATACGAAGATGGTGGAGTCGTCACCGTCATGCAGGACACCAGCCTTGAGGATGGCTGT
CTCGTTTACCACGTCCAAGTCAGAGGGGTAAACTTTCCCTCCAATGGTCCCGTGATGCAGAAGAAGACCA
AGGGTTGGGAGCCTAATACAGAGATGATGTATCCAGCAGATGGTGGTCTGAGGGGATACACTCATATGGC
ACTGAAAGTTGATGGTGGTGGCCATCTGTCTTGCTCTTTCGTAACAACTTACAGGTCAAAAAAGACCGTC
GGGAACATCAAGATGCCCGGTATCCATGCCGTTGATCACCGCCTGGAAAGGTTAGAGGAAAGTGACAATG
AAATGTTCGTAGTACAACGCGAACACGCAGTTGCCAAGTTCGCCGGGCTTGGTGGTGGGATGGACGAGCT
GTACAAGTAATGAAAGCTTGGTACCGAGCTCGGATCCACTAGTCCAGTGTGGTGGAATTCTGCAGATATC
CAGCACAGTGGCGGCCGCTCGAGTCTAGAGGGCCCGTTTAAACCCGCTGATCAGCCTCGACTGTGCCTTC
TAGTTGCCAGCCATCTGTTGTTTGCCCCTCCCCCGTGCCTTCCTTGACCCTGGAAGGTGCCACTCCCACT
GTCCTTTCCTAATAAAATGAGGAAATTGCATCGCATTGTCTGAGTAGGTGTCATTCTATTCTGGGGGGTG
GGGTGGGGCAGGACAGCAAGGGGGAGGATTGGGAAGACAATAGCAGGCATGCTGGGGATGCGGTGGGCTC
TATGGCTTCTGAGGCGGAAAGAACCAGCTGGGGCTCTAGGGGGTATCCCC
[124 nt withheld, positions 5091-5214]
C
[91 nt withheld, positions 5216-5306]
A
[49 nt withheld, positions 5308-5356]
CCTTTGACGTTGGAGTCCACGTTCTTT
[37 nt withheld, positions 5384-5420]
ACCCTATCTCGGTCTATTCTTTTGATTTATAAGGGATTTTGCCGATTTCGGCCTATTGGTTAAAAAATGA
GCTGATTTAACAAAAATTTAACGCGAATTAATTCTGTGGAATGTGTGTCAGTTAGGGTGTGGAAAGTCCC
CAGGCTCCCCAGCAGGCAGAAGTATGCAAAGCATGCATCTCAATTAGTCAGCAACCAGGTGTGGAAAGTC
CCCAGGCTCCCCAGCAGGCAGAAGTATGCAAAGCATGCATCTCAATTAGTCAGCAACCATAGTCCCGCCC
CTAACTCCGCCCATCCCGCCCCTAACTCCGCCCAGTTCCGCCCATTCTCCGCCCCATGGCTGACTAATTT
TTTTTATTTATGCAGAGGCCGAGGCCGCCTCTGCCTCTGAGCTATTCCAGAAGTAGTGAGGAGGCTTTTT
TGGAGGCCTAGGCTTTTGCAAAAAGCTCCCGCATGACCGAGTACAAGCCCACGGTGCGCCTCGCCACCCG
CGACGACGTCCCCAGGGCCGTACGCACCCTCGCCGCCGCGTTCGCCGACTACCCCGCCACGCGCCACACC
GTCGATCCGGACCGCCACATCGAGCGGGTCACCGAGCTGCAAGAACTCTTCCTCACGCGCGTCGGGCTCG
ACATCGGCAAGGTGTGGGTCGCGGACGACGGCGCCGCGGTGGCGGTCTGGACCACGCCGGAGAGCGTCGA
AGCGGGGGCGGTGTTCGCCGAGATCGGCCCGCGCATGGCCGAGTTGAGCGGTTCCCGGCTGGCCGCGCAG
CAACAGATGGAAGGCCTCCTGGCGCCGCACCGGCCCAAGGAGCCCGCGTGGTTCCTGGCCACCGTCGGCG
TCTCGCCCGACCACCAGGGCAAGGGTCTGGGCAGCGCCGTCGTGCTCCCCGGAGTGGAGGCGGCCGAGCG
CGCCGGGGTGCCCGCCTTCCTGGAGACCTCCGCGCCCCGCAACCTCCCCTTCTACGAGCGGCTCGGCTTC
ACCGTCACCGCCGACGTCGAGGTGCCCGAAGGACCGCGCACCTGGTGCATGACCCGCAAGCCCGGTGCCT
GATTCGAAATGACCGACCAAGCGACGCCCAACCTGCCATCACGAGATTTCGATTCCACCGCCGCCTTCTA
TGAAAGGTTGGGCTTCGGAATCGTTTTCCGGGACGCCGGCTGGATGATCCTCCAGCGCGGGGATCTCATG
CTGGAGTTCTTCGCCCACCCCAACTTGTTTATTGCAGCTTATAATGGTTACAAATAAAGCAATAGCATCA
CAAATTTCACAAATAAAGCATTTTTTTCACTGCATTCTAGTTGTGGTTTGTCCAAACTCATCAATGTATC
TTATCATGTCTGTATACCGTCGACCTCTAGCTAGAGCTTGGCGTAATCATGGTCATAGCTGTTTCCTGTG
TGAAATTGTTATCCGCTCACAATTCCACACAACATACGAGCCGGAAGCATAAAGTGTAAAGCCTGGGGTG
CCTAATGAGTGAGCTAACTCACATTAATTGCGTTGCGCTCACTGCCCGCTTTCCAGTCGGGAAACCTGTC
GTGCCAGCTGCATTAATGAATCGGCCAACGCGCGGGGAGAGGCGGTTTGCGTATTGGGCGCTCTTCCGCT
TCCTCGCTCACTGACTCGCTGCGCTCGGTCGTTCGGCTGCGGCGAGCGGTATCAGCTCACTCAAAGGCGG
TAATACGGTTATCCACAGAATCAGGGGATAACGCAGGAAAGAACATGTGAGCAAAAGGCCAGCAAAAGGC
CAGGAACCGTAAAAAGGCCGCGTTGCTGGCGTTTTTCCATAGGCTCCGCCCCCCTGACGAGCATCACAAA
AATCGACGCTCAAGTCAGAGGTGGCGAAACCCGACAGGACTATAAAGATACCAGGCGTTTCCCCCTGGAA
GCTCCCTCGTGCGCTCTCCTGTTCCGACCCTGCCGCTTACCGGATACCTGTCCGCCTTTCTCCCTTCGGG
AAGCGTGGCGCTTTCTCATAGCTCACGCTGTAGGTATCTCAGTTCGGTGTAGGTCGTTCGCTCCAAGCTG
GGCTGTGTGCACGAACCCCCCGTTCAGCCCGACCGCTGCGCCTTATCCGGTAACTATCGTCTTGAGTCCA
ACCCGGTAAGACACGACTTATCGCCACTGGCAGCAGCCACTGGTAACAGGATTAGCAGAGCGAGGTATGT
AGGCGGTGCTACAGAGTTCTTGAAGTGGTGGCCTAACTACGGCTACACTAGAAGAACAGTATTTGGTATC
TGCGCTCTGCTGAAGCCAGTTACCTTCGGAAAAAGAGTTGGTAGCTCTTGATCCGGCAAACAAACCACCG
CTGGTAGCGGTGGTTTTTTTGTTTGCAAGCAGCAGATTACGCGCAGAAAAAAAGGATCTCAAGAAGATCC
TTTGATCTTTTCTACGGGGTCTGACGCTCAGTGGAACGAAAACTCACGTTAAGGGATTTTGGTCATGAGA
TTATCAAAAAGGATCTTCACCTAGATCCTTTTAAATTAAAAATGAAGTTTTAAATCAATCTAAAGTATAT
ATGAGTAAACTTGGTCTGACAGTTACCAATGCTTAATCAGTGAGGCACCTATCTCAGCGATCTGTCTATT
TCGTTCATCCATAGTTGCCTGACTCCCCGTCGTGTAGATAACTACGATACGGGAGGGCTTACCATCTGGC
CCCAGTGCTGCAATGATACCGCGAGACCCACGCTCACCGGCTCCAGATTTATCAGCAATAAACCAGCCAG
CCGGAAGGGCCGAGCGCAGAAGTGGTCCTGCAACTTTATCCGCCTCCATCCAGTCTATTAATTGTTGCCG
GGAAGCTAGAGTAAGTAGTTCGCCAGTTAATAGTTTGCGCAACGTTGTTGCCATTGCTACAGGCATCGTG
GTGTCACGCTCGTCGTTTGGTATGGCTTCATTCAGCTCCGGTTCCCAACGATCAAGGCGAGTTACATGAT
CCCCCATGTTGTGCAAAAAAGCGGTTAGCTCCTTCGGTCCTCCGATCGTTGTCAGAAGTAAGTTGGCCGC
AGTGTTATCACTCATGGTTATGGCAGCACTGCATAATTCTCTTACTGTCATGCCATCCGTAAGATGCTTT
TCTGTGACTGGTGAGTACTCAACCAAGTCATTCTGAGAATAGTGTATGCGGCGACCGAGTTGCTCTTGCC
CGGCGTCAATACGGGATAATACCGCGCCACATAGCAGAACTTTAAAAGTGCTCATCATTGGAAAACGTTC
TTCGGGGCGAAAACTCTCAAGGATCTTACCGCTGTTGAGATCCAGTTCGATGTAACCCACTCGTGCACCC
AACTGATCTTCAGCATCTTTTACTTTCACCAGCGTTTCTGGGTGAGCAAAAACAGGAAGGCAAAATGCCG
CAAAAAAGGGAATAAGGGCGACACGGAAATGTTGAATACTCATACTCTTCCTTTTTCAATATTATTGAAG
CATTTATCAGGGTTATTGTCTCATGAGCGGATACATATTTGAATGTATTTAGAAAAATAAACAAATAGGG
GTTCCGCGCACATTTCCCCGAAAAGTGCCACCTGACGTCGACATTGATTATTGACTAGTTATTAATAGTA
ATCAATTACGGGGTCATTAGTTCATAGCCCATATATGGAGTTCCGCGTTACATAACTTACGGTAAATGGC
CCGCCTGGCTGACCGCCCAACGACCCCCGCCCATTGACGTCAATAATGACGTATGTTCCCATAGTAACGC
CAATAGGGACTTTCCATTGACGTCAATGGGTGGAGTATTTACGGTAAACTGCCCACTTGGCAGTACATCA
AGTGTATCATATGCCAAGTACGCCCCCTATTGACGTCAATGACGGTAAATGGCCCGCCTGGCATTATGCC
CAGTACATGACCTTATGGGACTTTCCTACTTGGCAGTACATCTACGTATTAGTCATCGCTATTACCATGG
TCGAGGTGAGCCCCACGTTCTGCTTCACTCTCCCCATCTCCCCCCCCTCCCCACCCCCAATTTTGTATTT
ATTTATTTTTTAATTATTTTGTGCAGCGATGGGGGCGGGGGGGGGGG
