>Addgene plasmid #178794 | pCAG-postASAP-p2a-ChrimsonR | depositor partial sequence | sequence record 347039 | CDS region
CGGCCCGGCTTCGGGTGCGGGGCTCCGTACGGGGCGTGGCGCGGGGCTCGCCGTGCCGGGCGGGGGGTGG
CGGCAGGTGGGGGTGCCGGGCGGGGCGGGGCCGCCTCGGGCCGGGGAGGGCTCGGGGGAGGGGCGCGGCG
GCCCCCGGAGCGCCGGCGGCTGTCGAGGCGCGGCGAGCCGCAGCCATTGCCTTTTATGGTAATCGTGCGA
GAGGGCGCAGGGACTTCCTTTGTCCCAAATCTGTGCGGAGCCGAAATCTGGGAGGCGCCGCCGCACCCCC
TCTAGCGGGCGCGGGGCGAAGCGGTGCGGCGCCGGCAGGAAGGAAATGGGCGGGGAGGGCCTTCGTGCGT
CGCCGCGCCGCCGTCCCCTTCTCCCTCTCCAGCCTCGGGGCTGTCCGCGGGGGGACGGCTGCCTTCGGGG
GGGACGGGGCAGGGCGGGGTTCGGCTTCTGGCGTGTGACCGGCGGCTCTAGAGCCTCTGCTAACCATGTT
CATGCCTTCTTCTTTTTCCTACAGCTCCTGGGCAACGTGCTGGTTATTGTGCTGTCTCATCATTTTGGCA
AAGAATTCCTCGAGGAATTCACTCCTCAGGTGCAGGCTGCCTATCAGAAGGTGGTGGCTGGTGTGGCCAA
TGCCCTGGCTCACAAATACCACTGAGATCCCCGGGATTACAATGCTCGAAGTCAAGGAAGCATCACCAAC
CAGCATCCAGATCAGCTGGGTGCTCCACTTGCGCCACGTTCGCTACTACCGCATCACCTACGGTGAAACT
GGTGGCAATAGCCCTGTCCAGGAATTCACCGTGCCTGGCAGCAAGTCCACTGCTACCATCAGCGGCCTGA
AACCTGGTGTCGACTATACCATCACGGTGTACGCCGTCACGATCTTCAGCGCCTACCGCTCCGCCTGGCC
GCCGATCTCCATCAACTACCGCACCGGAACCCTAGCCGCCACCATGGAGACGACTGTGAGGTATGAACAG
GGGTCAGAGCTCACTAAAACTTCGAGCTCTCCAACAGCAGATGAGCCCACGATAAAGATTGATGATGGTC
GTGATGAGGGTAATGAACAAGACAGCTGTTCCAATACCATTAGGAGAAAAATTTCCCCGTTTGTGATGTC
ATTTGGATTCAGAGTATTTGGAGTTGTGCTTATCATTGTAGACATCATAGTGGTGATTGTGGATCTGGCC
ATCAGTGAGAAGAAAAGAGGCATTAGAGAGATTCTTGAAGGTGTTTCCCTGGCTATAGCACTCTTCTTCC
TTGTTGATGTTCTCATGAGAGTGTTTGTTGAAGGCTTCAAGAACTATTTCCGGTCCAAACTGAATACTTT
GGATGCAGTCATAGTAGTGGGCACTCTGCTAATTAATATGACCTACTCCTTCTCTGACGGTACCTTTAGG
GGCGATAACGTGTATATTACCGCGGATAAACAGAAAAACGGCATTAAAGCGAACTTTACCGTGCGCCATA
ACGTGGAAGATGGCAGCGTGCAGCTGGCGGATCATTATCAGCAGAACACCCCGATTGGCGATGGCCCGGT
GCTGCTGCCGGATAACCATTATCTGAGCACCCAGACCGTGCTGAGCAAAGATCCGAACGAAAAACGCGAT
CACATGGTGCTGCTGGAATTTGTGACCGCAGCGGGCATTACACACGGCATGGATGAACTGTATGGCGGCA
CCGGCGGCAGCGCGAGCCAGGGCGAAGAACTGTTTACCGGCGTGGTGCCGATTCTGGTGGAACTGGATGG
CGATGTGAACGGCCATAAATTTAGCGTGCGCGGCGAAGGCGAAGGCGATGCGACCATTGGCAAACTGACC
CTGAAATTTATTTGCACCACCGGCAAACTACCGGTGCCGTGGCCGACCCTGGTGACCACCTTAACCTATG
GCGTGCAGTGCTTTAGCCGCTATCCGGATCATATGAAACGCCATGATTTTTTTAAAAGCGCGATGCCGGA
AGGCTATGTGCAGGAACGCACCATTAGCTTTAAAGATGATGGCAAATATAAAACCCGCGCGGTGGTGAAA
TTTGAAGGCGATACCCTGGTGAACCGCATTGAACTGAAAGGCACCGATTTTAAAGAAGATGGCAACATTC
TGGGGCATAAACTGGAATATAACACAGATCAGATGCCGCAGATGGTTCGTCTTCTTCGAGTTCTGAGAAT
TGTTATCTTAATAAGAATATTTCGCCTGGCTTCACAGAAGAAACAACTTGAAGTGGTAACCGGCTCCGGA
GCCACGAACTTCTCTCTGTTAAAGCAAGCAGGAGACGTGGAAGAAAACCCCGGTCCCGTCGACGCTGAGC
TGATCAGCAGCGCCACCAGATCTCTGTTTGCCGCCGGAGGCATCAACCCTTGGCCTAACCCCTACCACCA
CGAGGACATGGGCTGTGGAGGAATGACACCTACAGGCGAGTGCTTCAGCACCGAGTGGTGGTGTGACCCT
TCTTACGGACTGAGCGACGCCGGATACGGATATTGCTTCGTGGAGGCCACAGGCGGCTACCTGGTCGTGG
GAGTGGAGAAGAAGCAGGCTTGGCTGCACAGCAGAGGCACACCAGGAGAAAAGATCGGCGCCCAGGTCTG
CCAGTGGATTGCTTTCAGCATCGCCATCGCCCTGCTGACATTCTACGGCTTCAGCGCCTGGAAGGCCACT
TGCGGTTGGGAGGAGGTCTACGTCTGTTGCGTCGAGGTGCTGTTCGTGACCCTGGAGATCTTCAAGGAGT
TCAGCAGCCCCGCCACAGTGTACCTGTCTACCGGCAACCACGCCTATTGCCTGCGCTACTTCGAGTGGCT
GCTGTCTTGCCCCGTGATCCTGATCAGACTGAGCAACCTGAGCGGCCTGAAGAACGACTACAGCAAGCGG
ACCATGGGCCTGATCGTGTCTTGCGTGGGAATGATCGTGTTCGGCATGGCCGCAGGACTGGCTACCGATT
GGCTCAAGTGGCTGCTGTATATCGTGTCTTGCATCTACGGCGGCTACATGTACTTCCAGGCCGCCAAGTG
CTACGTGGAAGCCAACCACAGCGTGCCTAAAGGCCATTGCCGCATGGTCGTGAAGCTGATGGCCTACGCT
TACTTCGCCTCTTGGGGCAGCTACCCAATCCTCTGGGCAGTGGGACCAGAAGGACTGCTGAAGCTGAGCC
CTTACGCCAACAGCATCGGCCACAGCATCTGCGACATCATCGCCAAGGAGTTTTGGACCTTCCTGGCCCA
CCACCTGAGGATCAAGATCCACGAGCACATCCTGATCCACGGCGACATCCGGAAGACCACCAAGATGGAG
ATCGGAGGCGAGGAGGTGGAAGTGGAAGAGTTCGTGGAGGAGGAGGACGAGGACACAGTGGCGGCACCGG
TAATGGTGTCTAAGGGCGAAGAGCTGATCAAGGAAAATATGCGTATGAAGGTGGTCATGGAAGGTTCGGT
CAACGGCCACCAATTCAAATGCACAGGTGAAGGAGAAGGCAATCCGTACATGGGAACTCAAACCATGAGG
ATCAAAGTCATCGAGGGAGGACCCCTGCCATTTGCCTTTGACATTCTTGCCACGTCGTTCATGTATGGCA
GCCGTACTTTTATCAAGTACCCGAAAGGCATTCCTGATTTCTTTAAACAGTCCTTTCCTGAGGGTTTTAC
TTGGGAAAGAGTTACGAGATACGAAGATGGTGGAGTCGTCACCGTCATGCAGGACACCAGCCTTGAGGAT
GGCTGTCTCGTTTACCACGTCCAAGTCAGAGGGGTAAACTTTCCCTCCAATGGTCCCGTGATGCAGAAGA
AGACCAAGGGTTGGGAGCCTAATACAGAGATGATGTATCCAGCAGATGGTGGTCTGAGGGGATACACTCA
TATGGCACTGAAAGTTGATGGTGGTGGCCATCTGTCTTGCTCTTTCGTAACAACTTACAGGTCAAAAAAG
ACCGTCGGGAACATCAAGATGCCCGGTATCCATGCCGTTGATCACCGCCTGGAAAGGTTAGAGGAAAGTG
ACAATGAAATGTTCGTAGTACAACGCGAACACGCAGTTGCCAAGTTCGCCGGGCTTGGTGGTGGGATGGA
CGAGCTGTACAAGTAATGAAAGCTTGGTACCGAGCTCGGATCCACTAGTCCAGTGTGGTGGAATTCTGCA
GATATCCAGCACAGTGGCGGCCGCTCGAGTCTAGAGGGCCCGTTTAAACCCGCTGATCAGCCTCGACTGT
GCCTTCTAGTTGCCAGCCATCTGTTGTTTGCCCCTCCCCCGTGCCTTCCTTGACCCTGGAAGGTGCCACT
CCCACTGTCCTTTCCTAATAAAATGAGGAAATTGCATCGCATTGTCTGAGTAGGTGTCATTCTATTCTGG
GGGGTGGGGTGGGGCAGGACAGCAAGGGGGAGGATTGGGAAGACAATAGCAGGCATGCTGGGGATGCGGT
GGGCTCTATGGCTTCTGAGGCGGAAAGAACCAGCTGGGGCTCTAGGGGGTATCCCC
[124 nt withheld, positions 4467-4590]
C
[91 nt withheld, positions 4592-4682]
A
[49 nt withheld, positions 4684-4732]
CCTTTGACGTTGGAGTCCACGTTCTTT
[37 nt withheld, positions 4760-4796]
ACCCTATCTCGGTCTATTCTTTTGATTTATAAGGGATTTTGCCGATTTCGGCCTATTGGTTAAAAAATGA
GCTGATTTAACAAAAATTTAACGCGAATTAATTCTGTGGAATGTGTGTCAGTTAGGGTGTGGAAAGTCCC
CAGGCTCCCCAGCAGGCAGAAGTATGCAAAGCATGCATCTCAATTAGTCAGCAACCAGGTGTGGAAAGTC
CCCAGGCTCCCCAGCAGGCAGAAGTATGCAAAGCATGCATCTCAATTAGTCAGCAACCATAGTCCCGCCC
CTAACTCCGCCCATCCCGCCCCTAACTCCGCCCAGTTCCGCCCATTCTCCGCCCCATGGCTGACTAATTT
TTTTTATTTATGCAGAGGCCGAGGCCGCCTCTGCCTCTGAGCTATTCCAGAAGTAGTGAGGAGGCTTTTT
TGGAGGCCTAGGCTTTTGCAAAAAGCTCCCATGACCGAGTACAAGCCCACGGTGCGCCTCGCCACCCGCG
ACGACGTCCCCCGGGCCGTACGCACCCTCGCCGCCGCGTTCGCCGACTACCCCGCCACGCGCCACACCGT
CGACCCGGACCGCCACATCGAGCGGGTCACCGAGCTGCAAGAACTCTTCCTCACGCGCGTCGGGCTCGAC
ATCGGCAAGGTGTGGGTCGCGGACGACGGCGCCGCGGTGGCGGTCTGGACCACGCCGGAGAGCGTCGAAG
CGGGGGCGGTGTTCGCCGAGATCGGCCCGCGCATGGCCGAGTTGAGCGGTTCCCGGCTGGCCGCGCAGCA
ACAGATGGAAGGCCTCCTGGCGCCGCACCGGCCCAAGGAGCCCGCGTGGTTCCTGGCCACCGTCGGCGTC
TCGCCCGACCACCAGGGCAAGGGTCTGGGCAGCGCCGTCGTGCTCCCCGGAGTGGAGGCGGCCGAGCGCG
CCGGGGTGCCCGCCTTCCTGGAGACCTCCGCGCCCCGCAACCTCCCCTTCTACGAGCGGCTCGGCTTCAC
CGTCACCGCCGACGTCGAGGTGCCCGAAGGACCGCGCACCTGGTGCATGACCCGCAAGCCCGGTGCCTGA
TTCGAAATGACCGACCAAGCGACGCCCAACCTGCCATCACGAGATTTCGATTCCACCGCCGCCTTCTATG
AAAGGTTGGGCTTCGGAATCGTTTTCCGGGACGCCGGCTGGATGATCCTCCAGCGCGGGGATCTCATGCT
GGAGTTCTTCGCCCACCCCAACTTGTTTATTGCAGCTTATAATGGTTACAAATAAAGCAATAGCATCACA
AATTTCACAAATAAAGCATTTTTTTCACTGCATTCTAGTTGTGGTTTGTCCAAACTCATCAATGTATCTT
ATCATGTCTGTATACCGTCGACCTCTAGCTAGAGCTTGGCGTAATCATGGTCATAGCTGTTTCCTGTGTG
AAATTGTTATCCGCTCACAATTCCACACAACATACGAGCCGGAAGCATAAAGTGTAAAGCCTGGGGTGCC
TAATGAGTGAGCTAACTCACATTAATTGCGTTGCGCTCACTGCCCGCTTTCCAGTCGGGAAACCTGTCGT
GCCAGCTGCATTAATGAATCGGCCAACGCGCGGGGAGAGGCGGTTTGCGTATTGGGCGCTCTTCCGCTTC
CTCGCTCACTGACTCGCTGCGCTCGGTCGTTCGGCTGCGGCGAGCGGTATCAGCTCACTCAAAGGCGGTA
ATACGGTTATCCACAGAATCAGGGGATAACGCAGGAAAGAACATGTGAGCAAAAGGCCAGCAAAAGGCCA
GGAACCGTAAAAAGGCCGCGTTGCTGGCGTTTTTCCATAGGCTCCGCCCCCCTGACGAGCATCACAAAAA
TCGACGCTCAAGTCAGAGGTGGCGAAACCCGACAGGACTATAAAGATACCAGGCGTTTCCCCCTGGAAGC
TCCCTCGTGCGCTCTCCTGTTCCGACCCTGCCGCTTACCGGATACCTGTCCGCCTTTCTCCCTTCGGGAA
GCGTGGCGCTTTCTCATAGCTCACGCTGTAGGTATCTCAGTTCGGTGTAGGTCGTTCGCTCCAAGCTGGG
CTGTGTGCACGAACCCCCCGTTCAGCCCGACCGCTGCGCCTTATCCGGTAACTATCGTCTTGAGTCCAAC
CCGGTAAGACACGACTTATCGCCACTGGCAGCAGCCACTGGTAACAGGATTAGCAGAGCGAGGTATGTAG
GCGGTGCTACAGAGTTCTTGAAGTGGTGGCCTAACTACGGCTACACTAGAAGAACAGTATTTGGTATCTG
CGCTCTGCTGAAGCCAGTTACCTTCGGAAAAAGAGTTGGTAGCTCTTGATCCGGCAAACAAACCACCGCT
GGTAGCGGTTTTTTTGTTTGCAAGCAGCAGATTACGCGCAGAAAAAAAGGATCTCAAGAAGATCCTTTGA
TCTTTTCTACGGGGTCTGACGCTCAGTGGAACGAAAACTCACGTTAAGGGATTTTGGTCATGAGATTATC
AAAAAGGATCTTCACCTAGATCCTTTTAAATTAAAAATGAAGTTTTAAATCAATCTAAAGTATATATGAG
TAAACTTGGTCTGACAGTTACCAATGCTTAATCAGTGAGGCACCTATCTCAGCGATCTGTCTATTTCGTT
CATCCATAGTTGCCTGACTCCCCGTCGTGTAGATAACTACGATACGGGAGGGCTTACCATCTGGCCCCAG
TGCTGCAATGATACCGCGAGACCCACGCTCACCGGCTCCAGATTTATCAGCAATAAACCAGCCAGCCGGA
AGGGCCGAGCGCAGAAGTGGTCCTGCAACTTTATCCGCCTCCATCCAGTCTATTAATTGTTGCCGGGAAG
CTAGAGTAAGTAGTTCGCCAGTTAATAGTTTGCGCAACGTTGTTGCCATTGCTACAGGCATCGTGGTGTC
ACGCTCGTCGTTTGGTATGGCTTCATTCAGCTCCGGTTCCCAACGATCAAGGCGAGTTACATGATCCCCC
ATGTTGTGCAAAAAAGCGGTTAGCTCCTTCGGTCCTCCGATCGTTGTCAGAAGTAAGTTGGCCGCAGTGT
TATCACTCATGGTTATGGCAGCACTGCATAATTCTCTTACTGTCATGCCATCCGTAAGATGCTTTTCTGT
GACTGGTGAGTACTCAACCAAGTCATTCTGAGAATAGTGTATGCGGCGACCGAGTTGCTCTTGCCCGGCG
TCAATACGGGATAATACCGCGCCACATAGCAGAACTTTAAAAGTGCTCATCATTGGAAAACGTTCTTCGG
GGCGAAAACTCTCAAGGATCTTACCGCTGTTGAGATCCAGTTCGATGTAACCCACTCGTGCACCCAACTG
ATCTTCAGCATCTTTTACTTTCACCAGCGTTTCTGGGTGAGCAAAAACAGGAAGGCAAAATGCCGCAAAA
AAGGGAATAAGGGCGACACGGAAATGTTGAATACTCATACTCTTCCTTTTTCAATATTATTGAAGCATTT
ATCAGGGTTATTGTCTCATGAGCGGATACATATTTGAATGTATTTAGAAAAATAAACAAATAGGGGTTCC
GCGCACATTTCCCCGAAAAGTGCCACCTGACGTCGACGGATCGGGGTCGACATTGATTATTGACTAGTTA
TTAATAGTAATCAATTACGGGGTCATTAGTTCATAGCCCATATATGGAGTTCCGCGTTACATAACTTACG
GTAAATGGCCCGCCTGGCTGACCGCCCAACGACCCCCGCCCATTGACGTCAATAATGACGTATGTTCCCA
TAGTAACGCCAATAGGGACTTTCCATTGACGTCAATGGGTGGAGTATTTACGGTAAACTGCCCACTTGGC
AGTACATCAAGTGTATCATATGCCAAGTACGCCCCCTATTGACGTCAATGACGGTAAATGGCCCGCCTGG
CATTATGCCCAGTACATGACCTTATGGGACTTTCCTACTTGGCAGTACATCTACGTATTAGTCATCGCTA
TTACCATGGTCGAGGTGAGCCCCACGTTCTGCTTCACTCTCCCCATCTCCCCCCCCTCCCCACCCCCAAT
TTTGTATTTATTTATTTTTTAATTATTTTGTGCAGCGATGGGGGCGGGGGGGGGGGGCGCGCGCCAGGCG
GGGCGGGGCGGGGCGAGGGGCGGGGCGGGGCGAGGCGGAGAGGTGCGGCGGCAGCCAATCAGAGCGGCGC
GCTCCGAAAGTTTCCTTTTATGGCGAGGCGGCGGCGGCGGCGGCCCTATAAAAAGCGAAGCGCGCGGCGG
GCGGGAGTCGCTGCGCGCTGCCTTCGCCCCGTGCCCCGCTCCGCCGCCGCCTCGCGCCGCCCGCCCCGGC
TCTGACTGACCGCGTTACTCCCACAGGTGAGCGGGCGGGACGGCCCTTCTCCTCCGGGCTGTAATTAGCG
CTTGGTTTAATGACGGCTTGTTTCTTTTCTGTGGCTGCGTGAAAGCCTTGAGGGGCTCCGGGAGGGCCCT
TTGTGCGGGGGGAGCGGCTCGGGGGGTGCGTGCGTGTGTGTGTGCGTGGGGAGCGCCGCGTGCGGCTCCG
CGCTGCCCGGCGGCTGTGAGCGCTGCGGGCGCGGCGCGGGGCTTTGTGCGCTCCGCAGTGTGCGCGAGGG
GAGCGCGGCCGGGGGCGGTGCCCCGCGGTGCGGGGGGGGCTGCGAGGGGAACAAAGGCTGCGTGCGGGGT
GTGTGCGTGGGGGGGTGAGCAGGGGGTGTGGGCGCGTCGGTCGGGCTGCAACCCCCCCTGCACCCCCCTC
CCCGAGTTGCTGAGCA
